Addgene plasmid #30104: HL 4212 (=HL 716 + pHL 1414)
Depositing lab: Han Lim. Depositing organization: University of California, Berkeley. Publication: Disruption of small RNA signaling caused by competition for Hfq. Hussein R, Lim HN. Proc Natl Acad Sci U S A. 2011 Jan 18;108(3):1110-5. doi: 10.1073/pnas.1010082108. Epub 2010 Dec 28. PubMed 21189298.
Backbone
  Vector backbone: ColE (from pZ system) + AmpR
  Backbone manufacturer: Lim Lab (modified from Rolf Lutz and Hermann Bujard, 1997)
  Backbone size w/o insert (bp): 2000
  Vector type: Bacterial Expression, Synthetic Biology
Growth in bacteria
  Bacterial resistance: Ampicillin, 100 μg/mL
  Growth temperature: 37°C
  Growth strain: HL 716
  Copy number: High Copy
Gene/Insert
  Gene/Insert name: pCon:fhlA::T7noRBS(900bps), pLlacO-1:rpoS::gfp
  Species: E. coli
  Insert size (bp): 3000
  Tag / fusion protein: T7noRBS, GFP (C terminal on backbone)
  Cloning method: Restriction Enzyme; 5′ cloning site AatII (not destroyed); 3′ cloning site ApaI (not destroyed)
  Sequencing primers: 5′ ctcatgagcggatacat atttgaa; 3′ agctgatacc gctcgccgca gccgaacg
Terms and licenses: Academic/Nonprofit Terms; Industry Terms: Not Available to Industry
Depositor comments: Please note that this plasmid may require a unique bacterial strain, so make sure to confirm that you can also obtain the appropriate growth strain. Please contact us or contact our distributors if you have any questions.
How to cite: HL 4212 (=HL 716 + pHL 1414) was a gift from Han Lim (Addgene plasmid # 30104 ; http://n2t.net/addgene:30104 ; RRID:Addgene_30104)
