[The description below was written by a language model from this plasmid's Addgene catalogue record.]
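Description:
HL 4212 is the designation for the E. coli strain HL 716 carrying the plasmid pHL 1414, a high-copy bacterial expression and synthetic biology construct. The plasmid is built on a roughly 2 kb backbone modified from the modular pZ vector system, combining a ColE-type origin of replication with an ampicillin resistance marker. The record notes that the plasmid is maintained in HL 716 and may require this particular host, although it does not describe that strain's genotype.

The approximately 3 kb insert, cloned between AatII and ApaI sites that both remain intact, contains two expression cassettes derived from E. coli sequences. In the first, a promoter labelled pCon (presumably constitutive, judging from the name) drives an fhlA fusion to a roughly 900 bp T7-derived segment lacking a ribosome binding site. In the second, the PLlacO-1 promoter, a synthetic lac-operator-controlled promoter from the pZ system that is repressed by LacI and inducible with IPTG, drives an rpoS::gfp fusion, so GFP fluorescence reports expression of the rpoS target. Both fhlA and rpoS transcripts are known targets of Hfq-dependent small RNAs.

The associated publication concerns disruption of small RNA signalling through competition for the chaperone Hfq. This suggests a design in which the rpoS::gfp fusion acts as a quantitative reporter of sRNA-mediated regulation while the co-expressed fhlA transcript serves as an additional target RNA, though the record does not spell out the roles of each cassette. No annotated feature table is supplied, so details such as terminators and exact fusion junctions are not stated.
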