>Addgene plasmid #30104 | HL 4212 (=HL 716 + pHL 1414) | addgene partial sequence | sequence record 35341 | 30104 with GFP-R
CCTTTACGCATGCTATCATGAACTTTCAGCGTATTCTGACTCATAAGGTGGCTCCTACCCGTGATCCCTT
GACGGAACATTCAAGCAAAAGCCTGGTTCCGCCGATTTATCGCTGCGGCAAATAACGCAGCGGGTTTACG
GATTTCCCCTTGTAACGAATTTCAAAATGCAAGCGTGTTGAACTGGTTCCGGTGTCGACAGTATCTTGTT
ATCCGCTCACAATGTCAATGTTATCCGCTCACATTTATGACGTCAGGTGGCACTTTTCGGGGAAATGTGC
GCGGAACCCCTATTTGTTTATTTTTCTAAATACATTCAAATATGTATCCGCTCATGAGACAATAACCCTG
ATAAATGCTTCAATAATATTGAAAAAGGAAGAGTATGAGTATTCAACATTTCCGTGTCGCCCTTATTCCC
TTTTTTGCGGCATTTTGCCTTCCTGTTTTTGCTCACCCAGAAACGCTGGTGAAAGTAAAAGATGCTGAAG
ATCAGTTGGGTGCACGAGTGGGTTACATCGAACTGGATCTCAACAGCGGTAAGATCCTTGAGAGTTTTCG
CCCCGAAGAACGTTTTCCAATGATGAGCACTTTTAAAGTTCTGCTATGTGGCGCGGTATTATCCCGTATT
GACGCCGGGCAAGAGCAACTCGGTCGCCGCATACACTATTCTCAGAATGACTTGGTTGAGTACTCACCAG
TCACAGAAAAGCATCTTACGGATGGCATGACAGTAAGAGAATTATGCAGTGCTGCCATAACCATGAGTGA
TAACACTGCGGCCAACTTACTTCTGACAACGATCGGAGGACCGAAGGAGCTAACCGCTTTTTTGCACAAC
ATGGGGGATCATGTAACTCGCCTTGATCGTT
