>Addgene plasmid #30104 | HL 4212 (=HL 716 + pHL 1414) | depositor partial sequence | sequence record 36891 | vector backbone, ColE (from pZ system) + AmpR
CCCGGGGGATCCCATGGTACGCGTGCTAGAGGCATCAAATAAAACGAAAGGCTCAGTCGAAAGACTGGGC
CTTTCGTTTTATCTGTTGTTTGTCGGTGAACGCTCTCCTGAGTAGGACAAATCCGCCGCCCTAGACCTAG
GCGTTCGGCTGCGGCGAGCGGTATCAGCTCACTCAAAGGCGGTAATACGGTTATCCACAGAATCAGGGGA
TAACGCAGGAAAGAACATGTGAGCAAAAGGCCAGCAAAAGGCCAGGAACCGTAAAAAGGCCGCGTTGCTG
GCGTTTTTCCATAGGCTCCGCCCCCCTGACGAGCATCACAAAAATCGACGCTCAAGTCAGAGGTGGCGAA
ACCCGACAGGACTATAAAGATACCAGGCGTTTCCCCCTGGAAGCTCCCTCGTGCGCTCTCCTGTTCCGAC
CCTGCCGCTTACCGGATACCTGTCCGCCTTTCTCCCTTCGGGAAGCGTGGCGCTTTCTCAATGCTCACGC
TGTAGGTATCTCAGTTCGGTGTAGGTCGTTCGCTCCAAGCTGGGCTGTGTGCACGAACCCCCCGTTCAGC
CCGACCGCTGCGCCTTATCCGGTAACTATCGTCTTGAGTCCAACCCGGTAAGACACGACTTATCGCCACT
GGCAGCAGCCACTGGTAACAGGATTAGCAGAGCGAGGTATGTAGGCGGTGCTACAGAGTTCTTGAAGTGG
TGGCCTAACTACGGCTACACTAGAAGGACAGTATTTGGTATCTGCGCTCTGCTGAAGCCAGTTACCTTCG
GAAAAAGAGTTGGTAGCTCTTGATCCGGCAAACAAACCACCGCTGGTAGCGGTGGTTTTTTTGTTTGCAA
GCAGCAGATTACGCGCAGAAAAAAAGGATCTCAAGAAGATCCTTTGATCTTTTCTACGGGGTCTGACGCT
CAGTGGAACGAAAACTCACGTTAAGGGATTTTGGTCATGACTAGTGCTTGGATTCTCACCAATAAAAAAC
GCCCGGCGGCAACCGAGCGTTCTGAACAAATCCAGATGGAGTTCTGAGGTCATTACTGGATCTATCAACA
GGAGTCCAAGCGAGCTCGTAAACTTGGTCTGACAGTTACCAATGCTTAATCAGTGAGGCACCTATCTCAG
CGATCTGTCTATTTCGTTCATCCATAGTTGCCTGACTCCCCGTCGTGTAGATAACTACGATACGGGAGGG
CTTACCATCTGGCCCCAGTGCTGCAATGATACCGCGAGACCCACGCTCACCGGCTCCAGATTTATCAGCA
ATAAACCAGCCAGCCGGAAGGGCCGAGCGCAGAAGTGGTCCTGCAACTTTATCCGCCTCCATCCAGTCTA
TTAATTGTTGCCGGGAAGCTAGAGTAAGTAGTTCGCCAGTTAATAGTTTGCGCAACGTTGTTGCCATTGC
TACAGGCATCGTGGTGTCACGCTCGTCGTTTGGTATGGCTTCATTCAGCTCCGGTTCCCAACGATCAAGG
CGAGTTACATGATCCCCCATGTTGTGCAAAAAAGCGGTTAGCTCCTTCGGTCCTCCGATCGTTGTCAGAA
GTAAGTTGGCCGCAGTGTTATCACTCATGGTTATGGCAGCACTGCATAATTCTCTTACTGTCATGCCATC
CGTAAGATGCTTTTCTGTGACTGGTGAGTACTCAACCAAGTCATTCTGAGAATAGTGTATGCGGCGACCG
AGTTGCTCTTGCCCGGCGTCAATACGGGATAATACCGCGCCACATAGCAGAACTTTAAAAGTGCTCATCA
TTGGAAAACGTTCTTCGGGGCGAAAACTCTCAAGGATCTTACCGCTGTTGAGATCCAGTTCGATGTAACC
CACTCGTGCACCCAACTGATCTTCAGCATCTTTTACTTTCACCAGCGTTTCTGGGTGAGCAAAAACAGGA
AGGCAAAATGCCGCAAAAAAGGGAATAAGGGCGACACGGAAATGTTGAATACTCATACTCTTCCTTTTTC
AATATTATTGAAGCATTTATCAGGGTTATTGTCTCATGAGCGGATACATATTTGAATGTATTTAGAAAAA
TAAACAAATAGGGGTTCCGCGCACATTTCCCCGAAAAGTGCCACCTGACGTC
