>Addgene plasmid #30104 | HL 4212 (=HL 716 + pHL 1414) | depositor partial sequence | sequence record 36892 | fhlA
GCCGAACCGCTTCCGCGTATATGCTAATAAAATTCTAAATCTCCTATAGTTAGTCAATGACCTTTTGCAC
CGCTTTGCGGTGCTTTCCTGGAAGAACAAAATGTCATATACACCGATGAGTGATCTCGGACAACAAGGGT
TGTTCGACATCACTCGGACACTATTGCAGCAGCCCGATCTGGCCTCGCTGTGTGAGA
