>Addgene plasmid #30104 | HL 4212 (=HL 716 + pHL 1414) | depositor partial sequence | sequence record 36893 | rpoS
ACCGGAACCAGTTCAACACGCTTGCATTTTGAAATTCGTTACAAGGGGAAATCCGTAAACCCGCTGCGTT
ATTTGCCGCAGCGATAAATCGGCGGAACCAGGCTTTTGCTTGAATGTTCCGTCAAGGGATCACGGGTAGG
AGCCACCTTATGAGTCAGAATACGCTGAAAGTTCATGATA
