>Addgene plasmid #30104 | HL 4212 (=HL 716 + pHL 1414) | addgene partial sequence | sequence record 37421 | pBR322ori-F 5'-GGGAAACGCCTGGTATCTTT-3'
GAGCGTCGATTTTTGTGATGCTCGTCAGGGGGGCGGAGCCTATGGAAAAACGCCAGCAACGCGGCCTTTT
TACGGTTCCTGGCCTTTTGCTGGCCTTTTGCTCACATGTTCTTTCCTGCGTTATCCCCTGATTCTGTGGA
TAACCGTATTACCGCCTTTGAGTGAGCTGATACCGCTCGCCGCAGCCGAACGCCCTAGGTCTAGGGCGGC
GGATTTGTCCTACTCAGGAGAGCGTTCACCGACAAACAACAGATAAAACGAAAGGCCCAGTCTTTCGACT
GAGCCTTTCGTTTTATTTGATGCCTCTAGCACGCGTACCATGGGCCCTTAAGTACGCACCAGCGCCAGAG
GACGACGACCGTTAGCCCAATAGCCACCACCAGTAATGCCAGTCCACGGCTTAGGAGGAACTACGCAAGG
TTGGAACATCGGAGAGATGCCAGCCAGCGCACCTGCACGGGTTGCGATAGCCTCAGCGTATTCAGGTGCG
AGTTCGATAGTCTCAGAGTCTTGACCTACTACGCCAGCATTTTGGCGGTGTAAGCTAACCATTCCGGTTG
ACTCAATGAGCATCTCGATGCAGCGTACTCCTACATGAATAGAGTCTTCCTTATGCCACGAAGACCACGC
CTCGCCACCGAGTAGACCCTTAGAGAGCATGTCAGCCTCGACAACTTGCATAAATGCTTTCTTGTAGACG
TGCCCTACGCGCTTGTTGAGTTGTTCCTCAACGTTTTTCTTGAAGTGCTTAGCTTCAAGGTCACGGATAC
GACCGAAGCGAGCCTCGTCCTCAATGGCCCGACCGATTGCGCTTGCTACAGCCTGAACGGTTGTATTGTC
AGCACTGGTTAGGCAAG
