>Addgene plasmid #30104 | HL 4212 (=HL 716 + pHL 1414) | addgene partial sequence | sequence record 38203 | GFP-F 5'-GGTCCTTCTTGAGTTTGTAAC-3'
GAGCTCTACAAATAAAAGCTAGCTTGGCTGTTTTGGCGGATGAGAGAAGATTTTCAGCCTGATACAGATT
AAATCAGAACGCAGAAGCGGTCTGATAAAACAGAATTTGCCTGGCGGCAGTAGCGCGGTGGTCCCACCTG
ACCCCATGCCGAACTCAGAAGTGAAACGCCGTAGCGCCGATGGTAGTGTGGGGTCTCCCCATGCGAGAGT
AGGGAACTGCCAGGCATCAAATAAAACGAAAGGCTCAGTCGAAAGACTGGGCCTTTCGTTTTATCTGTTG
TTTGTCGGTGAACGCTCTCCTGAGTAGGACAAATCCGCCGGGAGCGGATTTGAACGTTGCGAAGCAACGG
CCCGGAGGGTGGCGGGCAGGACGCCCGCCATAAACTGCCAGGCATCAAATTAAGCAGAAGGCCATCCTGA
CGGATGGCCTTTTTGCGTTTCTACAAACTCTTTTGTTTATTTTTCTAAATACATTCAAATATGTATCCGC
TCAGGATCCTCGAGCACCGTCGTTGTTGACATTTTTATGCTTGCTTGGCGGTTATAATGGATTCCACACA
GGTCGACACCACACGCCGAACCGCTTCCGCGTATATGCTAATAAAATTCTAAATCTCCTATAGTTAGTCA
ATGACCTTTTGCACCGCTTTGCGGTGCTTTCCTGGAAGAACAAAATGTCATATACACCGATGAGTGATCT
CGGACAACAAGGGTTGTTCGACATCACTCGGACACTATTGCAGCAGCCCGATCTGGCCTCGCTGTGTGAG
AGCATGCACACGATTAACATCGCTAAGA
